>Addgene plasmid #251544 | ABEx1_SpRY (ABE8e_V28C_nCas9_SpRY) | addgene full sequence | sequence record 498919 | Addgene NGS Result
TTGAGATCCTTTTTTTCTGCGCGTAATCTGCTGCTTGCAAACAAAAAAACCACCGCTACCAGCGGTGGTT
TGTTTGCCGGATCAAGAGCTACCAACTCTTTTTCCGAAGGTAACTGGCTTCAGCAGAGCGCAGATACCAA
ATACTGTTCTTCTAGTGTAGCCGTAGTTAGGCCACCACTTCAAGAACTCTGTAGCACCGCCTACATACCT
CGCTCTGCTAATCCTGTTACCAGTGGCTGCTGCCAGTGGCGATAAGTCGTGTCTTACCGGGTTGGACTCA
AGACGATAGTTACCGGATAAGGCGCAGCGGTCGGGCTGAACGGGGGGTTCGTGCACACAGCCCAGCTTGG
AGCGAACGACCTACACCGAACTGAGATACCTACAGCGTGAGCTATGAGAAAGCGCCACGCTTCCCGAAGG
GAGAAAGGCGGACAGGTATCCGGTAAGCGGCAGGGTCGGAACAGGAGAGCGCACGAGGGAGCTTCCAGGG
GGAAACGCCTGGTATCTTTATAGTCCTGTCGGGTTTCGCCACCTCTGACTTGAGCGTCGATTTTTGTGAT
GCTCGTCAGGGGGGCGGAGCCTATGGAAAAACGCCAGCAACGCGGCCTTTTTACGGTTCCTGGCCTTTTG
CTGGCCTTTTGCTCACATGTTCTTTCCTGCGTTATCCCCTGATTCTGTGGATAACCGTATTACCGCCTTT
GAGTGAGCTGATACCGCTCGCCGCAGCCGAACGACCGAGCGCAGCGAGTCAGTGAGCGAGGAAGCGGAAG
AGCGCCCAATACGCAAACCGCCTCTCCCCGCGCGTTGGCCGATTCATTAATGCAGCTGGCACGACAGGTT
TCCCGACTGGAAAGCGGGCAGTGAGCGCAACGCAATTAATGTGAGTTAGCTCACTCATTAGGCACCCTAG
GCTTTACACTTTATGCTTCCGGCTCGTATGTTGTGTGGAATTGTGAGCGGATAACAATTTCACACAGGAA
ACAGCTATGACCATGATTACGCCAAGCTCTAGCTAGAGGTCGACGGTATCGAGCCCCAGCTGGTTCTTTC
CGCCTCAGAAGCCATAGAGCCCACCGCATCCCCAGCATGCCTGCTATTGTCTTCCCAATCCTCCCCCTTG
CTGTCCTGCCCCACCCCACCCCCCAGAATAGAATGACACCTACTCAGACAATGCGATGCAATTTCCTCAT
TTTATTAGGAAAGGACAGTGGGAGTGGCACCTTCCAGGGTCAAGGAAGGCACGGGGGAGGGGCAAACAAC
AGATGGCTGGCAACTAGAAGGCACAGTCGAGGCTGATCAGCGGGTTTAAACTCAATGGTGATGGTGATGA
TGACCGGTTAGACTTTCCTCTTCTTCTTGGGCTCGAATTCGCTGCCGTCGGCGGTTCTTTTTGAGCCGCC
AGAGTCACCTCCCAGCTGAGACAGGTCGATCCGTGTCTCGTACAGGCCGGTGATGCTCTGGTGGATCAGG
GTGGCGTCCAGCACCTCTTTGGTGCTTCTGTACTGCTTGGGGTCGATGGTGGTGTCAAAGTACTTGAAGG
CTCTAGGGGCTCCCAGTCTGGTCAGGGTAAACAGGTGGATGATATTCTCGGCCTGCTCTCTGATGGGCTT
ATCCCGGTGCTTGTTGTAGGCGGACAGCACTTTGTCCAGATTAGCGTCGGCCAGGATCACTCTCTTGGAG
AACTCGCTGATCTGCTCGATGATCTCGTCCAGGTAGTGCTTGTGCTGTTCCACAAACAGCTGTTTCTGCT
CATTATCCTCGGGGGAGCCCTTCAGCTTCTCATAGTGGCTGGCCAGGTACAGGAAGTTCACATATTTGGA
GGGCAGGGCCAGTTCGTTTCCCTTCTGCAGCTGCTTGGCAGAGGCCAGCATTCTCTTCCGGCCGTTTTCC
AGCTCGAACAGGGAGTACTTAGGCAGCTTGATGATCAGGTCCTTTTTCACTTCTTTGTAGCCCTTGGCTT
CCAGAAAGTCGATGGGATTCTTCTCGAAGCTGCTTCTTTCCATGATGGTGATCCCCAGCAGCTCTTTCAC
ACTCTTCAGTTTCTTGGACTTGCCCTTTTCCACTTTGGCCACCACCAGCACAGAATAGGCCACGGTGGGC
CACAGGAAGCCGCCGTACTTCTTAGGGTCCCAGTCCTTCTTTCTGGCGATCAGCTTATCGCTGTTCCTCT
TGGGTCTGATAGACTCTTTGCTGAAGCCGCCTGTCTGCACCTCGGTCTTTTTCACGATATTCACTTGGGG
CATGCTCAGCACTTTCCGCACGGTGGCAAAATCCCGGCCCTTATCCCACACGATCTCCCCGGTTTCGCCG
TTTGTCTCGATCAGAGGCCGCTTCCGGATCTCGCCGTTGGCCAGGGTAATCTCGGTCTTGAAAAAGTTCA
TGATGTTGCTGTAGAAGAAGTACTTGGCGGTAGCCTTGCCGATTTCCTGCTCGCTCTTGGCGATCATCTT
CCGCACGTCGTACACCTTGTAGTCGCCGTACACGAACTCGCTTTCCAGCTTAGGGTACTTTTTGATCAGG
GCGGTTCCCACGACGGCGTTCAGGTAGGCGTCGTGGGCGTGGTGGTAGTTGTTGATCTCGCGCACTTTGT
AAAACTGGAAATCCTTCCGGAAATCGGACACCAGCTTGGACTTCAGGGTGATCACTTTCACTTCCCGGAT
CAGCTTGTCATTCTCGTCGTACTTAGTGTTCATCCGGGAGTCCAGGATCTGTGCCACGTGCTTTGTGATC
TGCCGGGTTTCCACCAGCTGTCTCTTGATGAAGCCGGCCTTATCCAGTTCGCTCAGGCCGCCTCTCTCGG
CCTTGGTCAGATTGTCGAACTTTCTCTGGGTAATCAGCTTGGCGTTCAGCAGCTGCCGCCAGTAGTTCTT
CATCTTCTTCACGACCTCTTCGGAGGGCACGTTGTCGCTCTTGCCCCGGTTCTTGTCGCTTCTGGTCAGC
ACCTTGTTGTCGATGGAGTCGTCCTTCAGAAAGCTCTGAGGCACGATATGGTCCACATCGTAGTCGGACA
GCCGGTTGATGTCCAGTTCCTGGTCCACGTACATATCCCGCCCATTCTGCAGGTAGTACAGGTACAGCTT
CTCGTTCTGCAGCTGGGTGTTTTCCACGGGGTGTTCTTTCAGGATCTGGCTGCCCAGCTCTTTGATGCCC
TCTTCGATCCGCTTCATTCTCTCGCGGCTGTTCTTCTGTCCCTTCTGGGTGGTCTGGTTCTCTCTGGCCA
TTTCGATCACGATGTTCTCGGGCTTGTGCCGGCCCATCACTTTCACGAGCTCGTCCACCACCTTCACTGT
CTGCAGGATGCCCTTCTTAATGGCGGGGCTGCCGGCCAGATTGGCAATGTGCTCGTGCAGGCTATCGCCC
TGGCCGGACACCTGGGCTTTCTGGATGTCCTCTTTAAAGGTCAGGCTGTCGTCGTGGATCAGCTGCATGA
AGTTTCTGTTGGCGAAGCCGTCGGACTTCAGGAAATCCAGGATTGTCTTGCCGGACTGCTTGTCCCGGAT
GCCGTTGATCAGCTTCCGGCTCAGCCTGCCCCAGCCGGTGTATCTCCGCCGCTTCAGCTGCTTCATCACT
TTGTCGTCGAACAGGTGGGCATAGGTTTTCAGCCGTTCCTCGATCATCTCTCTGTCCTCAAACAGTGTCA
GGGTCAGCACGATATCTTCCAGAATGTCCTCGTTTTCCTCATTGTCCAGGAAGTCCTTGTCCTTGATAAT
TTTCAGCAGATCGTGGTATGTGCCCAGGGAGGCGTTGAACCGATCTTCCACGCCGGAGATTTCCACGGAG
TCGAAGCACTCGATTTTCTTGAAGTAGTCCTCTTTCAGCTGCTTCACGGTCACTTTCCGGTTGGTCTTGA
ACAGCAGGTCCACGATGGCCTTTTTCTGCTCGCCGCTCAGGAAGGCGGGCTTTCTCATTCCCTCGGTCAC
GTATTTCACTTTGGTCAGCTCGTTATACACGGTGAAGTACTCGTACAGCAGGCTGTGCTTGGGCAGCACC
TTCTCGTTGGGCAGGTTCTTATCGAAGTTGGTCATCCGCTCGATGAAGCTCTGGGCGGAAGCGCCCTTGT
CCACCACTTCCTCGAAGTTCCAGGGGGTGATGGTTTCCTCGCTCTTTCTGGTCATCCAGGCGAATCTGCT
GTTTCCCCTGGCCAGAGGGCCCACGTAGTAGGGGATGCGGAAGGTCAGGATCTTCTCGATCTTTTCCCGG
TTGTCCTTCAGGAATGGGTAAAAATCTTCCTGCCGCCGCAGAATGGCGTGCAGCTCTCCCAGGTGGATCT
GGTGGGGGATGCTGCCGTTGTCGAAGGTCCGCTGCTTCCGCAGCAGGTCCTCTCTGTTCAGCTTCACGAG
CAGTTCCTCGGTGCCGTCCATCTTTTCCAGGATGGGCTTGATGAACTTGTAGAACTCTTCCTGGCTGGCT
CCGCCGTCAATGTAGCCGGCGTAGCCGTTCTTGCTCTGGTCGAAGAAAATCTCTTTGTACTTCTCAGGCA
GCTGCTGCCGCACGAGAGCTTTCAGCAGGGTCAGGTCCTGGTGGTGCTCGTCGTATCTCTTGATCATAGA
GGCGCTCAGGGGGGCCTTGGTGATCTCGGTGTTCACTCTCAGGATGTCGCTCAGCAGGATGGCGTCGGAC
AGGTTCTTGGCGGCCAGAAACAGGTCGGCGTACTGGTCGCCGATCTGGGCCAGCAGGTTGTCCAGGTCGT
CGTCGTAGGTGTCCTTGCTCAGCTGCAGTTTGGCATCCTCGGCCAGGTCGAAGTTGCTCTTGAAGTTGGG
GGTCAGGCCCAGGCTCAGGGCAATCAGGTTTCCGAACAGGCCATTCTTCTTCTCGCCGGGCAGCTGGGCG
ATCAGATTTTCCAGCCGTCTGCTCTTGCTCAGTCTGGCAGACAGGATGGCCTTGGCGTCCACGCCGCTGG
CGTTGATGGGGTTTTCCTCGAACAGCTGGTTGTAGGTCTGCACCAGCTGGATGAACAGCTTGTCCACGTC
GCTGTTGTCGGGGTTCAGGTCGCCCTCGATCAGGAAGTGGCCCCGGAACTTGATCATGTGGGCCAGGGCC
AGATAGATCAGCCGCAGGTCGGCCTTGTCGGTGCTGTCCACCAGTTTCTTTCTCAGGTGGTAGATGGTGG
GGTACTTCTCGTGGTAGGCCACCTCGTCCACGATGTTGCCGAAGATGGGGTGCCGCTCGTGCTTCTTATC
CTCTTCCACCAGGAAGGACTCTTCCAGTCTGTGGAAGAAGCTGTCGTCCACCTTGGCCATCTCGTTGCTG
AAGATCTCTTGCAGATAGCAGATCCGGTTCTTCCGTCTGGTGTATCTTCTTCTGGCGGTTCTCTTCAGCC
GGGTTCTCTCGGCTGTTTCGCCGCTGTCGAACAGCAGGGCTCCGATCAGGTTCTTCTTGATGCTGTGCCG
GTCGGTGTTGCCCAGCACCTTGAATTTCTTGCTGGGCACCTTGTACTCGTCGGTGATCACGGCCCAGCCC
ACAGAGTTGGTGCCGATGGCCAGGCCGATGCTGTACTTCTTGTCTGACCCCCCGCTGCTGCCCCCGCTGC
TTTCAGGTGTTGCGCTCTCGCTTGTGCCAGGTGTCTCAGAGCCAGAGGAGCCTCCGCTAGATCCTCCGGA
GTTGATGGAGCTCTGGGCCTTCTTCTGAGCATTGAACACCTGTCTAGGCATCCGATAGAAATCGCACAGC
AGGGCGGCACATTCATCTGCCAGGATTCCCTCGGTAATTTCGACGCGGTGATTCATGCCGGGGTAGTTCA
GCACGTTCATCAGGGAGCCTGCGGCGCCTCTTTTTGAGTTCCTCACGCCAAACACCACGCGGCCGATCCT
AGAGTGGATCATGGCGCCGGCGCACATCACGCAAGGCTCGAATGTCACGTACAGGGTGGCGTCAATCAGT
CTGTAGTTCTGCATGACCAGGCCGCCCTGTCTCAGGGCCATAATTTCGGCATGGGCTGTTGGGTCGTGCA
GGCCGATGGCTCTGTTCCAGCCCTCGCCGATCACTCTATTGTTCAGCACCAGCACGGCTCCCACAGGGCA
CTCCCTCTCATCCCGTGCCCTCTTGGCCAGGGTCAGGGCATGTCTCATCCAGTACTCGTGGGAAAACTCC
ACCTCAGAGACTTTCCGCTTCTTCTTTGGTGACTCGAACTCGCTTCCGTCGGCTGTCCGTTTCATGGTGG
CGGCTCTCCCTATAGTGAGTCGTATTAGCGGCCGCGGATCTCTAGCGGATCTGACGGTTCACTAAACCAG
CTCTGCTTATATAGACCTCCCACCGTACACGCCTACCGCCCATTTGCGTCAATGGGGCGGAGTTGTTACG
ACATTTTGGAAAGTCCCGTTGATTTTGGTGCCAAAACAAACTCCCATTGACGTCAATGGGGTGGAGACTT
GGAAATCCCCGTGAGTCAAACCGCTATCCACGCCCATTGATGTACTGCCAAAACCGCATCACCATGGTAA
TAGCGATGACTAATACGTAGATGTACTGCCAAGTAGGAAAGTCCCATAAGGTCATGTACTGGGCATAATG
CCAGGCGGGCCATTTACCGTCATTGACGTCAATAGGGGGCGTACTTGGCATATGATACACTTGATGTACT
GCCAAGTGGGCAGTTTACCGTAAATACTCCACCCATTGACGTCAATGGAAAGTCCCTATTGGCGTTACTA
TGGGAACATACGTCATTATTGACGTCAATGGGCGGGGGTCGTTGGGCGGTCAGCCAGGCGGGCCATTTAC
CGTAAGTTATGTAACGCGGAACTCAATATATGGGCTATGAACTAATGACCCCGTAATTGATTACTATTAA
TAACTAGTCAATAATCAATGTCAACGCGTATATCTGGCCCGTACATCGCGAAGCAGCGCAAAACGCCTAA
CCCTAAGCAGATTCTTCATGCAATTGTCGGTCAAGCCTTGCCTTGTTGTAGCTTAAATTTTGCTCGCGCA
CTACTCAGCGACCTCCAACACACAAGCAGGGAGCAGATACTGGCTTAACTATGCGGCATCAGAGCAGATT
GTACTGAGAGTCGACCCTAGGGGATCGGGAGATCGATCTCCCGATCCGTCGACGTCAGGTGGCACTTTTC
GGGGAAATGTGCGCGGAACCCCTATTTGTTTATTTTTCTAAATACATTCAAATATGTATCCGCTCATGAG
ACAATAACCCTGATAAATGCTTCAATAATATTGAAAAAGGAAGAGTATGAGTATTCAACATTTCCGTGTC
GCCCTTATTCCCTTTTTTGCGGCATTTTGCCTTCCTGTTTTTGCTCACCCAGAAACGCTGGTGAAAGTAA
AAGATGCTGAAGATCAGTTGGGTGCACGAGTGGGTTACATCGAACTGGATCTCAACAGCGGTAAGATCCT
TGAGAGTTTTCGCCCCGAAGAACGTTTTCCAATGATGAGCACTTTTAAAGTTCTGCTATGTGGCGCGGTA
TTATCCCGTATTGACGCCGGGCAAGAGCAACTCGGTCGCCGCATACACTATTCTCAGAATGACTTGGTTG
AGTACTCACCAGTCACAGAAAAGCATCTTACGGATGGCATGACAGTAAGAGAATTATGCAGTGCTGCCAT
AACCATGAGTGATAACACTGCGGCCAACTTACTTCTGACAACGATCGGAGGACCGAAGGAGCTAACCGCT
TTTTTGCACAACATGGGGGATCATGTAACTCGCCTTGATCGTTGGGAACCGGAGCTGAATGAAGCCATAC
CAAACGACGAGCGTGACACCACGATGCCTGTAGCAATGGCAACAACGTTGCGCAAACTATTAACTGGCGA
ACTACTTACTCTAGCTTCCCGGCAACAATTAATAGACTGGATGGAGGCGGATAAAGTTGCAGGACCACTT
CTGCGCTCGGCCCTTCCGGCTGGCTGGTTTATTGCTGATAAATCTGGAGCCGGTGAGCGTGGGTCTCGCG
GTATCATTGCAGCACTGGGGCCAGATGGTAAGCCCTCCCGTATCGTAGTTATCTACACGACGGGGAGTCA
GGCAACTATGGATGAACGAAATAGACAGATCGCTGAGATAGGTGCCTCACTGATTAAGCATTGGTAACTG
TCAGACCAAGTTTACTCATATATACTTTAGATTGATTTAAAACTTCATTTTTAATTTAAAAGGATCTAGG
TGAAGATCCTTTTTGATAATCTCATGACCAAAATCCCTTAACGTGAGTTTTCGTTCCACTGAGTGTCAGA
CCCCGTAGAAAAGATCAAAGGATCTTC
Features (pLannotate 1.2.2; 16 found; start..end, strand, type, name):
      1..589     +  rep_origin     ori: high-copy-number ColE1/pMB1/pBR322/pUC origin of replication
    772..864     +  CDS            lacI (fragment): lac repressor; lacI; The lac repressor binds to the lac operator to inhibit transcription in E. coli. This inhibition can be relieved by adding lactose or isopropyl-β-D-thiogalactopyranoside (IPTG).
    877..898     +  protein_bind   CAP binding site: CAP binding activates transcription in the presence of cAMP. E. coli catabolite activator protein
    913..943     +  promoter       lac promoter: promoter for the E. coli lac operon
    951..967     +  protein_bind   lac operator: The lac repressor binds to the lac operator to inhibit transcription in E. coli. This inhibition can be relieved by adding lactose or isopropyl-β-D-thiogalactopyranoside (IPTG). lac repressor encoded by lacI
   1016..1032    -  misc_feature   MCS (fragment): pBluescript multiple cloning site
   1037..1058    -  promoter       SV40 promoter (fragment): SV40 enhancer and early promoter
   1062..1286    -  polyA_signal   bGH poly(A) signal: bovine growth hormone polyadenylation signal
   1403..5504    -  CDS            dCas9 (fragment): catalytically dead mutant of the Cas9 endonuclease from the Streptococcus pyogenes Type II CRISPR/Cas system RNA-guided DNA-binding protein that lacks endonuclease activity due to the D10A mutation in the RuvC catalytic domain and the N863A mutation in the HNH catalytic domain
   5607..6098    -  CDS            tadA: TADA_ECOLI - Also known as yfhC. Experimental evidence at protein level: Swiss-Prot protein existence level 1. Catalyzes the deamination of adenosine to inosine at the wobble position 34 of tRNA(Arg2). Essential for cell viability. From Escherichia coli (strain K12).
   6169..6187    -  promoter       T7 promoter: promoter for bacteriophage T7 RNA polymerase
   6229..6432    -  promoter       CMV promoter: human cytomegalovirus (CMV) immediate early promoter
   6433..6736    -  enhancer       CMV enhancer: human cytomegalovirus immediate early enhancer
   6967..7011    +  misc_feature   bom (fragment): basis of mobility region from pBR322
   7082..7186    +  promoter       AmpR promoter: bla
   7187..8047    +  CDS            AmpR: β-lactamase; bla; confers resistance to ampicillin, carbenicillin, and related antibiotics
