[The description below was written by a language model from this plasmid's Addgene catalogue record and pLannotate feature annotations shown in this document.]
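Description:
ABEx1_SpRY (ABE8e_V28C_nCas9_SpRY) is a mammalian expression plasmid of about 8.2 kb, built on a pCMV backbone, that encodes an adenine base editor for CRISPR-directed A-to-G conversion. It is propagated in E. coli as a high-copy plasmid from a ColE1/pUC-type origin and selected with ampicillin through a β-lactamase (AmpR) gene driven by its own promoter. Remnants of cloning-vector sequence (a lacI fragment, CAP site, lac promoter and operator, partial MCS, a short SV40 promoter fragment and a bom fragment) are also annotated but appear to be backbone leftovers rather than functional parts of the payload. No mammalian selection marker or fluorescent reporter is annotated.

The single expression cassette is driven by the CMV immediate-early enhancer and promoter, with a T7 promoter just downstream that could support in vitro transcription, and it ends in a bovine growth hormone polyadenylation signal. The open reading frame is a synthetic fusion of an evolved E. coli TadA deaminase (the ABE8e version) carrying the V28C substitution that defines the ABEx1 variant, placed N-terminal to a Streptococcus pyogenes Cas9. The automated annotation labels the Cas9 region as a dCas9 fragment, but the catalogue record describes it as a nickase (nCas9) of the SpRY variant, an engineered Cas9 with greatly relaxed PAM requirements; the annotation likely reflects closest-match naming. Linkers and any nuclear localisation signals are not annotated. No guide RNA cassette is present, so a guide must be supplied separately. The associated work concerns directed evolution of base editors with reduced bystander editing, and this plasmid serves to express such a variant in mammalian cells with broad targeting range.
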