Addgene plasmid #251544: ABEx1_SpRY (ABE8e_V28C_nCas9_SpRY)
Purpose: Mammalian expression plasmid encoding an nCas9-SpRY adenine base editor (ABE8e) carrying the V28C mutation in the deaminase domain
Depositing lab: George Church. Depositing organization: Harvard Medical School. Publication: Engineered base editors with reduced bystander editing through directed evolution. Perrotta RM, Vinke S, Ferreira R, Moret M, Mahas A, Chiappino-Pepe A, Riedmayr LM, Mehra AT, Lehmann LS, Church GM. Nat Biotechnol. 2025 Dec 18. doi: 10.1038/s41587-025-02937-w. PubMed 41413244.
Backbone
  Vector backbone: pCMV
  Vector type: Mammalian Expression, CRISPR
Growth in bacteria
  Bacterial resistance: Ampicillin, 100 μg/mL
  Growth temperature: 37°C
  Growth strain: DH5alpha
  Copy number: High Copy
Gene/Insert
  Gene/Insert name: ecTadA(8e)_V28C-nCas9_SpRY
  Species: Synthetic
  Mutation: ABEx1 V28C
  Cloning method: Gibson Cloning
Terms and licenses: Academic/Nonprofit Terms; Industry Terms: Not Available to Industry
How to cite: ABEx1_SpRY (ABE8e_V28C_nCas9_SpRY) was a gift from George Church (Addgene plasmid # 251544 ; http://n2t.net/addgene:251544 ; RRID:Addgene_251544)
